>Addgene plasmid #70732 | pBetI-BCD7-qacR-ssrA P69U18C63T16 v50-2 (568) | depositor full sequence | sequence record 126627 | pBetI-BCD7-qacR-ssrA P69U18C63T16 v50-2 (568) sequence 4450 bps
GACGTCGGTGCCTAATGAGTGAGCTAACTTACATTAATTGCGTTGCGCTCACTGCCCGCTTTCCAGTCGG
GAAACCTGAAGACAACTCGGCATTGCTGTTCGATTCGTTACCAATTGACAATTGATTGGACGTTCAATAT
AATGCTAGCTACTAGAGAAGCGGGCCCAAGTTCACTTAAAAAGGAGATCAACAATGAAAGCAATTTTCGT
ACTGAAACATCTTAATCATGCTGGGGAGGGTTTCTAATGAACCTGAAAGATAAAATTCTGGGCGTTGCCA
AAGAACTGTTTATCAAAAATGGCTATAACGCAACCACCACCGGTGAAATTGTTAAACTGAGCGAAAGCAG
CAAAGGCAATCTGTATTATCACTTTAAAACCAAAGAGAACCTGTTTCTGGAAATCCTGAACATCGAAGAA
AGCAAATGGCAAGAGCAGTGGAAAAAAGAACAAATCAAATGCAAAACCAACCGCGAGAAATTCTATCTGT
ATAATGAACTGAGCCTGACCACCGAATATTACTATCCGCTGCAGAATGCCATCATCGAGTTTTATACCGA
GTACTATAAAACCAACAGCATCAACGAGAAAATGAACAAACTGGAAAACAAATACATCGATGCCTACCAC
GTGATCTTTAAAGAAGGTAATCTGAACGGCGAATGGTGCATTAATGATGTTAATGCCGTGAGCAAAATTG
CAGCAAATGCCGTTAATGGCATTGTTACCTTTACCCATGAGCAGAATATCAACGAACGCATTAAACTGAT
GAACAAATTCAGCCAGATCTTTCTGAATGGCCTGAGCAAAGCAGCAAACGACGAAAACTACGCTTTAGCA
GCTTAATGAACTGTTATGAGTCAGGAAAAAAGGCGACAGAGTAATCTGTCGCCTTTTTTCTTTGCTTGCT
TTCCTTGAGAGTCGAACCTTGTCTTCTAAGGATCCAAACTCGAGTAAGGATCTCCAGGCATCAAATAAAA
CGAAAGGCTCAGTCGAAAGACTGGGCCTTTCGTTTTATCTGTTGTTTGTCGGTGAACGCTCTCTACTAGA
GTCACACTGGCTCACCTTCGGGTGGGCCTTTCTGCGTTTATACCTAGGGTACGGGTTTTGCTGCCCGCAA
ACGGGCTGTTCTGGTGTTGCTAGTTTGTTATCAGAATCGCAGATCCGGCTTCAGCCGGTTTGCCGGCTGA
AAGCGCTATTTCTTCCAGAATTGCCATGATTTTTTCCCCACGGGAGGCGTCACTGGCTCCCGTGTTGTCG
GCAGCTTTGATTCGATAAGCAGCATCGCCTGTTTCAGGCTGTCTATGTGTGACTGTTGAGCTGTAACAAG
TTGTCTCAGGTGTTCAATTTCATGTTCTAGTTGCTTTGTTTTACTGGTTTCACCTGTTCTATTAGGTGTT
ACATGCTGTTCATCTGTTACATTGTCGATCTGTTCATGGTGAACAGCTTTGAATGCACCAAAAACTCGTA
AAAGCTCTGATGTATCTATCTTTTTTACACCGTTTTCATCTGTGCATATGGACAGTTTTCCCTTTGATAT
GTAACGGTGAACAGTTGTTCTACTTTTGTTTGTTAGTCTTGATGCTTCACTGATAGATACAAGAGCCATA
AGAACCTCAGATCCTTCCGTATTTAGCCAGTATGTTCTCTAGTGTGGTTCGTTGTTTTTGCGTGAGCCAT
GAGAACGAACCATTGAGATCATACTTACTTTGCATGTCACTCAAAAATTTTGCCTCAAAACTGGTGAGCT
GAATTTTTGCAGTTAAAGCATCGTGTAGTGTTTTTCTTAGTCCGTTATGTAGGTAGGAATCTGATGTAAT
GGTTGTTGGTATTTTGTCACCATTCATTTTTATCTGGTTGTTCTCAAGTTCGGTTACGAGATCCATTTGT
CTATCTAGTTCAACTTGGAAAATCAACGTATCAGTCGGGCGGCCTCGCTTATCAACCACCAATTTCATAT
TGCTGTAAGTGTTTAAATCTTTACTTATTGGTTTCAAAACCCATTGGTTAAGCCTTTTAAACTCATGGTA
GTTATTTTCAAGCATTAACATGAACTTAAATTCATCAAGGCTAATCTCTATATTTGCCTTGTGAGTTTTC
TTTTGTGTTAGTTCTTTTAATAACCACTCATAAATCCTCATAGAGTATTTGTTTTCAAAAGACTTAACAT
GTTCCAGATTATATTTTATGAATTTTTTTAACTGGAAAAGATAAGGCAATATCTCTTCACTAAAAACTAA
TTCTAATTTTTCGCTTGAGAACTTGGCATAGTTTGTCCACTGGAAAATCTCAAAGCCTTTAACCAAAGGA
TTCCTGATTTCCACAGTTCTCGTCATCAGCTCTCTGGTTGCTTTAGCTAATACACCATAAGCATTTTCCC
TACTGATGTTCATCATCTGAGCGTATTGGTTATAAGTGAACGATACCGTCCGTTCTTTCCTTGTAGGGTT
TTCAATCGTGGGGTTGAGTAGTGCCACACAGCATAAAATTAGCTTGGTTTCATGCTCCGTTAAGTCATAG
CGACTAATCGCTAGTTCATTTGCTTTGAAAACAACTAATTCAGACATACATCTCAATTGGTCTAGGTGAT
TTTAATCACTATACCAATTGAGATGGGCTAGTCAATGATAATTACTAGTCCTTTTCCCGGGTGATCTGGG
TATCTGTAAATTCTGCTAGACCTTTGCTGGAAAACTTGTAAATTCTGCTAGACCCTCTGTAAATTCCGCT
AGACCTTTGTGTGTTTTTTTTGTTTATATTCAAGTGGTTATAATTTATAGAATAAAGAAAGAATAAAAAA
AGATAAAAAGAATAGATCCCAGCCCTGTGTATAACTCACTACTTTAGTCAGTTCCGCAGTATTACAAAAG
GATGTCGCAAACGCTGTTTGCTCCTCTACAAAACAGACCTTAAAACCCTAAAGGCTTAAGTAGCACCCTC
GCAAGCTCGGGCAAATCGCTGAATATTCCTTTTGTCTCCGACCATCAGGCACCTGAGTCGCTGTCTTTTT
CGTGACATTCAGTTCGCTGCGCTCACGGCTCTGGCAGTGAATGGGGGTAAATGGCACTACAGGCGCCTTT
TATGGATTCATGCAAGGAAACTACCCATAATACAAGAAAAGCCCGTCACGGGCTTCTCAGGGCGTTTTAT
GGCGGGTCTGCTATGTGGTGCTATCTGACTTTTTGCTGTTCAGCAGTTCCTGCCCTCTGATTTTCCAGTC
TGACCACTTCGGATTATCCCGTGACAGGTCATTCAGACTGGCTAATGCACCCAGTAAGGCAGCGGTATCA
TCAACAGGCTTACCCGTCTTACTGTCCCTAGTGCTTGGATTCTCACCAATAAAAAACGCCCGGCGGCAAC
CGAGCGTTCTGAACAAATCCAGATGGAGTTCTGAGGTCATTACTGGATCTATCAACAGGAGTCCAAGCGA
GCTCTCGAACCCCAGAGTCCCGCTTACCAATGCTTAATCAGTGAGGCACCTATCTCAGCGATCTGTCTAT
TTCGTTCATCCATAGTTGCCTGACTCCCCGTCGTGTAGATAACTACGATACGGGAGGGCTTACCATCTGG
CCCCAGTGCTGCAATGATACCGCGTGACCCACGCTCACCGGCTCCAGATTTATCAGCAATAAACCAGCCA
GCCGGAAGGGCCGAGCGCAGAAGTGGTCCTGCAACTTTATCCGCCTCCATCCAGTCTATTAATTGTTGCC
GGGAAGCTAGAGTAAGTAGTTCGCCAGTTAATAGTTTGCGCAACGTTGTTGCCATTGCTACAGGCATCGT
GGTGTCACGCTCGTCGTTTGGTATGGCTTCATTCAGCTCCGGTTCCCAACGATCAAGGCGAGTTGCATGA
TCCCCCATGTTGTGCAAAAAAGCGGTTAGCTCCTTCGGTCCTCCGATCGTTGTCAGAAGTAAGTTGGCCG
CAGTGTTATCACTCATGGTTATGGCAGCACTGCATAATTCTCTTACTGTCATGCCATCCGTAAGATGCTT
TTCTGTGACTGGTGAGTACTCAACCAAGTCATTCTGAGAATAGTGTATGCGGCGACCGAGTTGCTCTTGC
CCGGCGTCAACACGGGATAATACCGCGCCACATAGCAGAACTTTAAAAGTGCTCATCATTGGAAAACGTT
CTTCGGGGCGAAAACTCTCAAGGATCTTACCGCTGTTGAGATCCAGTTCGATGTAACCCACTCGTGCACC
CAACTGATCTTCAGCATCTTTTACTTTCACCAGCGTTTCTGGGTGAGCAAAAACAGGAAGGCAAAATGCC
GCAAAAAAGGGAATAAGGGCGACACGGAAATGTTGAATACTCATGCGAAACGATCCTCATCCTGTCTCTT
GATCAGATCATGATCCCCTGCGCCATCAGATCCTTGGCGGCAAGAAAGCCATCCAGTTTACTTTGCAGGG
CTTCCCAACCTTACCAGAGGGCGCCCCAGCTGGCAATTCC
Features (pLannotate 1.2.2; 10 found; start..end, strand, type, name):
     15..36      -  protein_bind   CAP binding site: CAP binding activates transcription in the presence of cAMP. E. coli catabolite activator protein
    247..810     +  CDS            qacR: QACR_STAAM - Experimental evidence at protein level: Swiss-Prot protein existence level 1. Transcriptional repressor of qacA. Binds to IR1, an unusually long 28 bp operator, which is located downstream from the qacA promoter and overlaps its transcription start site. QacR is induced from its IR1 site by binding to one of many structurally dissimilar cationic lipophilic compounds, which are also substrates of QacA (By similarity). From Staphylococcus aureus (strain Mu50 / ATCC 700699).
    814..843     +  CDS            ssrA tag (LVA) (fragment): C-terminal peptide that mediates degradation in bacteria through the ClpXP and ClpAP proteases (McGinness et al., 2006) mutant LVA variant that confers accelerated degradation under some conditions (Andersen et al., 1998)
    972..1043    +  terminator     rrnB T1 terminator: transcription terminator T1 from the E. coli rrnB gene
   1059..1086    +  terminator     T7Te terminator: phage T7 early transcription terminator
   1617..2567    -  CDS            Rep101: RepA protein needed for replication with the pSC101 origin; rep101
   2615..2837    -  rep_origin     pSC101 ori: low-copy replication origin that requires the Rep101 protein
   3329..3423    -  terminator     lambda t0 terminator: transcription terminator from phage lambda
   3454..4314    -  CDS            AmpR: β-lactamase; bla; confers resistance to ampicillin, carbenicillin, and related antibiotics
   4346..4450    -  CDS            tnpA (fragment): TN5P_ECOLX - Also known as tnp. Experimental evidence at protein level: Swiss-Prot protein existence level 1. Mediates transposition of transposon Tn5 by a 'cut and paste' mechanism. First, the monomeric transposase binds the 19 bp inverted DNA repeats flanking the transposon. Then, dimerization of the DNA- bound transposase creates a synaptic DNA complex. After nicking of the first DNA strand, excision of the transposon proceeds through a series of intermediates. The transposase then mediates the insertion of the transposon at a new site by strand transfer. The activity of the wild- type tran
