[The description below was written by a language model from this plasmid's Addgene catalogue record and pLannotate feature annotations shown in this document.]
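Description:
pBetI-BCD7-qacR-ssrA P69U18C63T16 v50-2 (568) is a low-copy bacterial plasmid of 4,450 bp that carries one repressor node of a synthetic transcriptional network. The record lists no named backbone, but the feature table shows a pSC101 origin together with its required Rep101 (RepA) replication protein, which fits the stated low copy number. It also shows a β-lactamase gene conferring ampicillin resistance, followed by a lambda t0 terminator. A short fragment annotated as Tn5 transposase and a CAP binding site are also detected; these look like backbone remnants and the record assigns them no role.

The payload is a coding sequence for QacR, the Staphylococcus aureus repressor of qacA. It is fused at its C-terminus to a fragment of the LVA variant of the ssrA degradation tag, which targets the protein to the ClpXP/ClpAP proteases and so shortens its lifetime. The cassette is closed by the rrnB T1 and T7Te terminators. The promoter and translation initiation element are not annotated. The plasmid name suggests a BetI-repressible promoter and a bicistronic design element (BCD7) upstream of qacR, but this rests on the name alone.

The catalogue's insert field reads phlF-ssrA, which conflicts with both the plasmid name and the annotated sequence, where qacR is found. The sequence-supported identity is qacR-ssrA.

The stated purpose is "building 5n2", which the record does not define. The associated publication concerns cell-free forward engineering of genetic ring oscillators. In such a circuit, a repressor expressed from a promoter controlled by another repressor, and destabilised by a degradation tag, would form one link of the ring.
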