Addgene plasmid #70732: pBetI-BCD7-qacR-ssrA P69U18C63T16 v50-2 (568)
Purpose: plasmid for building 5n2
Depositing lab: Richard Murray. Depositing organization: California Institute of Technology. Publication: Rapid cell-free forward engineering of novel genetic ring oscillators. Niederholtmeyer H, Sun ZZ, Hori Y, Yeung E, Verpoorte A, Murray RM, Maerkl SJ. Elife. 2015 Oct 2;4. doi: 10.7554/eLife.09771. PubMed 26430766.
Backbone
  Vector backbone: n/a
Growth in bacteria
  Bacterial resistance: Ampicillin, 100 μg/mL
  Growth temperature: 37°C
  Growth strain: DH5alpha
  Copy number: Low Copy
Gene/Insert
  Gene/Insert name: phlF-ssrA
Terms and licenses: Academic/Nonprofit Terms; Industry Terms: Not Available to Industry
How to cite: pBetI-BCD7-qacR-ssrA P69U18C63T16 v50-2 (568) was a gift from Richard Murray (Addgene plasmid # 70732 ; http://n2t.net/addgene:70732 ; RRID:Addgene_70732)
