>Addgene plasmid #70732 | pBetI-BCD7-qacR-ssrA P69U18C63T16 v50-2 (568) | addgene partial sequence | sequence record 136468 | pBbA5c-3 5'-CGTTTTATTTGATGCCTGG-3'
AGGTTCGACTCTCAAGGAAAGCAAGCAAAGAAAAAAGGCGACAGATTACTCTGTCGCCTTTTTTCCTGAC
TCATAACAGTTCATTAAGCTGCTAAAGCGTAGTTTTCGTCGTTTGCTGCTTTGCTCAGGCCATTCAGAAA
GATCTGGCTGAATTTGTTCATCAGTTTAATGCGTTCGTTGATATTCTGCTCATGGGTAAAGGTAACAATG
CCATTAACGGCATTTGCTGCAATTTTGCTCACGGCATTAACATCATTAATGCACCATTCGCCGTTCAGAT
TACCTTCTTTAAAGATCACGTGGTAGGCATCGATGTATTTGTTTTCCAGTTTGTTCATTTTCTCGTTGAT
GCTGTTGGTTTTATAGTACTCGGTATAAAACTCGATGATGGCATTCTGCAGCGGATAGTAATATTCGGTG
GTCAGGCTCAGTTCATTATACAGATAGAATTTCTCGCGGTTGGTTTTGCATTTGATTTGTTCTTTTTTCC
ACTGCTCTTGCCATTTGCTTTCTTCGATGTTCAGGATTTCCAGAAACAGGTTCTCTTTGGTTTTAAAGTG
ATAATACAGATTGCCTTTGCTGCTTTCGCTCAGTTTAACAATTTCACCGGTGGTGGTTGCGTTATAGCCA
TTTTTGATAAACAGTTCTTTGGCAACGCCCAGAATTTTATCTTTCAGGTTCATTAGAAACCCTCCCCAGC
ATGATTAAGATGTTTCAGTACGAAAATTGCTTTCATTGTTGATCTCCTTTTTAAGTGAACTTGGGCCCGC
TTCTCTAGTAGCTAGCATTATATTGAACGTCC
